Addgene plasmid #226625: pCKC764
Purpose: piggyBAC pCAG-hCas9-T2A-Unbiased3
Depositing lab: Chang Liu. Depositing organization: University of California, Irvine. Publication: A massively parallel in vivo assay of TdT mutants yields variants with altered nucleotide insertion biases. Carlson CK, Loveless TB, Milisavljevic M, Kelly PI, Mills JH, Tyo KEJ, Liu CC. bioRxiv [Preprint]. 2024 Jun 11:2024.06.11.598561. doi: 10.1101/2024.06.11.598561. PubMed 38915690.
Backbone
  Vector backbone: MTK0_002 piggyBAC destination vector (Addgene plasmid #123960)
  Backbone size w/o insert (bp): 2502
  Vector type: Mammalian Expression, Synthetic Biology
  Selectable markers: Blasticidin
Growth in bacteria
  Bacterial resistance: Kanamycin, 50 μg/mL
  Growth temperature: 37°C
  Growth strain: NEB Stable
  Copy number: Unknown
Gene/Insert 1
  Gene/Insert name: CAG promoter, SpCas9, T2A, Unbiased3 variant of TdT
  Species: H. sapiens (human), G. gallus (chicken); S. pyogenes
  Insert size (bp): 7591
  Entrez Gene: DNTT (a.k.a. TDT)
  Promoter: CMV
  Cloning method: Golden Gate
  Sequencing primers: 5′ agaatgctagcatgggcccagatc
Gene/Insert 2
  Gene/Insert name: EF1a promoter, blasticidin resistance
  Promoter: EF1a
  Cloning method: Golden Gate
  Sequencing primers: 5′ gaaggaaaggttgcatgctggacac
Terms and licenses: Academic/Nonprofit Terms; Industry Terms: Not Available to Industry
Depositor comments: This plasmid has also been grown in Invitrogen TOP10 chemically competent E. coli. Please visit https://doi.org/10.1101/2024.06.11.598561 for bioRxiv preprint.
How to cite: pCKC764 was a gift from Chang Liu (Addgene plasmid # 226625 ; http://n2t.net/addgene:226625 ; RRID:Addgene_226625)
