[The description below was written by a language model from this plasmid's Addgene catalogue record and pLannotate feature annotations shown in this document.]
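Description:
pCKC764 is a piggyBac transposon plasmid for mammalian expression, assembled by Golden Gate cloning into the MTK0_002 piggyBac destination vector of the Mammalian Toolkit. In bacteria it is maintained through a high-copy ColE1/pUC-type origin and selected with kanamycin (KanR, aph(3')-Ia). T7 and T3 promoters flank this bacterial segment. The piggyBac terminal repeats implied by the backbone name were not picked up in the automated annotation of the 11,434 nt sequence, so their positions are not documented here. In principle they would allow a co-supplied transposase to integrate the cargo into the host genome.

The main payload is a single bicistronic transcription unit. A CAG-type promoter, annotated as the CMV enhancer plus the chicken β-actin/rabbit β-globin chimeric intron (the catalogue promoter field simply says CMV), drives human-codon-optimised Streptococcus pyogenes Cas9. Cas9 is joined through a T2A self-cleaving peptide to "Unbiased3", a variant of human terminal deoxynucleotidyl transferase (DNTT/TdT). The T2A itself is stated in the record but not annotated, and the TdT reading frame spans the numbering origin of the circular sequence. An HSV TK polyadenylation signal lies downstream of it. The T2A lets both proteins be made as separate polypeptides from one mRNA, so cells receive the nuclease and the template-independent polymerase together.

A second unit uses the EF-1α core promoter to express blasticidin S deaminase with a bGH poly(A) signal, enabling blasticidin selection of stable integrants. A cPPT/CTS element is annotated between the two units. The associated work screened TdT mutants for altered nucleotide insertion biases. This suggests the construct is used to express Cas9 with a TdT variant of less skewed base preference, adding untemplated nucleotides at Cas9-induced breaks. No guide RNA cassette is recorded.
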