Features (pLannotate 1.2.2; 13 found; start..end, strand, type, name):
    360..4463    -  CDS            cas9: CAS9_STRP1 - Also known as csn1 From Streptococcus pyogenes serotype M1.
   4524..5540    -  intron         chimeric intron: chimera between introns from chicken β-actin and rabbit β-globin
   5816..6119    -  enhancer       CMV enhancer: human cytomegalovirus immediate early enhancer
   6534..6552    -  promoter       T7 promoter: promoter for bacteriophage T7 RNA polymerase
   6664..7252    -  rep_origin     ori: high-copy-number ColE1/pMB1/pBR322/pUC origin of replication
   7477..8292    +  CDS            KanR: aminoglycoside phosphotransferase; aph(3')-Ia; confers resistance to kanamycin in bacteria or G418 (Geneticin®) in eukaryotes
   8332..8350    +  promoter       T3 promoter: promoter for bacteriophage T3 RNA polymerase
   8670..8877    -  polyA_signal   bGH poly(A) signal: bovine growth hormone polyadenylation signal
   8895..9293    -  CDS            BSD: blasticidin S deaminase; Aspergillus terreus BSD; confers resistance to blasticidin
   9319..9530    -  promoter       EF-1α core promoter: core promoter for human elongation factor EF-1α
   9599..9716    -  misc_feature   cPPT/CTS: central polypurine tract and central termination sequence of HIV-1
  10021..10069   -  polyA_signal   HSV TK poly(A) signal: herpes simplex virus thymidine kinase polyadenylation signal (Cole and Stacy, 1985)
  10171..263     -  CDS            DNTT (across the origin): TDT_HUMAN - Also known as TDT From Homo sapiens (Human).
>Addgene plasmid #226625 | pCKC764 | addgene full sequence | sequence record 449160 | Addgene NGS Result
AGCCACTCCAGAACATCCGAACCCGAGTTGTTCTCTGCTACAATGTGGGTGACAGAATCACTGAGCTCAT
TTTCAACCCTGAACCCTTTCCTGCGGGCCAGCTCCATGAGGAACGCTCTGCGGGTGGTTCCCATTTTCTT
CTCCAAAATGAAGACGACCAAATCTTGAAATTTGATGTCTTGAGGAGAGGAGGCCATCAAGGCACCCGTC
TGCCGGGGTCTCTTCTTCCGAGGGCTCAAGTGGGACGCTCGTGGTGGATCCATGGGGCCGGGGTTCTCCT
CCACGTCGCCGCAGGTCAGCAGGCTGCCTCTGCCCTCGCCGCTGCCCACCTTCCTCTTCTTCTTGGGGTC
AGCCCTGCTGTCTCCACCGAGCTGAGAGAGGTCGATTCTTGTTTCATAGAGCCCCGTAATTGACTGATGA
ATCAGTGTGGCGTCCAGGACCTCCTTTGTAGAGGTGTACCGCTTTCTGTCTATGGTGGTGTCGAAGTACT
TGAAGGCTGCAGGCGCGCCCAAGTTGGTCAGAGTAAACAAGTGGATAATGTTTTCTGCCTGCTCCCTGAT
GGGCTTATCCCTGTGCTTATTGTAAGCAGAAAGCACCTTATCGAGGTTAGCGTCGGCGAGGATCACTCTT
TTGGAGAATTCGCTTATTTGCTCGATGATCTCATCAAGGTAGTGTTTGTGTTGTTCCACGAACAGCTGCT
TCTGCTCATTATCTTCGGGAGACCCTTTGAGCTTTTCATAGTGGCTGGCCAGATACAAGAAATTAACGTA
TTTAGAGGGCAGTGCCAGCTCGTTACCTTTCTGCAGCTCGCCCGCACTAGCGAGCATTCGTTTCCGGCCG
TTTTCAAGCTCAAAGAGAGAGTACTTGGGAAGCTTAATGATGAGGTCTTTTTTGACCTCTTTATATCCTT
TCGCCTCGAGAAAGTCGATGGGGTTTTTTTCGAAGCTTGATCGCTCCATGATTGTGATGCCCAGCAGTTC
CTTGACGCTTTTGAGTTTTTTAGACTTCCCTTTCTCCACTTTGGCCACAACCAGTACACTGTAAGCGACT
GTAGGAGAATCGAATCCGCCGTATTTCTTGGGGTCCCAATCTTTTTTGCGTGCGATCAGCTTGTCGCTGT
TCCTTTTCGGGAGGATACTTTCCTTGGAGAAGCCTCCGGTCTGTACTTCGGTCTTTTTAACGATGTTCAC
CTGCGGCATGGACAGGACCTTCCGGACTGTCGCGAAATCCCTACCCTTGTCCCACACGATTTCTCCTGTT
TCTCCGTTTGTTTCGATAAGTGGTCGCTTCCGAATCTCTCCATTGGCCAGTGTAATCTCGGTCTTGAAAA
AATTCATAATATTGCTGTAAAAGAAGTACTTAGCGGTGGCCTTGCCTATTTCCTGCTCAGACTTTGCGAT
CATTTTCCTAACATCGTACACTTTATAGTCTCCGTAAACAAATTCAGATTCAAGCTTGGGATATTTTTTG
ATAAGTGCAGTGCCTACCACTGCATTCAGGTAGGCATCATGCGCATGGTGGTAATTGTTGATCTCTCTCA
CCTTATAAAACTGAAAGTCCTTTCTGAAATCTGAGACCAGCTTAGACTTCAGAGTAATAACTTTCACCTC
TCGAATCAGTTTGTCATTTTCATCGTACTTGGTGTTCATGCGTGAATCGAGAATTTGGGCCACGTGCTTG
GTGATCTGGCGTGTCTCAACAAGCTGCCTTTTGATGAAGCCGGCTTTATCCAACTCAGACAGGCCACCTC
GTTCAGCCTTAGTCAGATTATCGAACTTCCGTTGTGTGATCAGTTTGGCGTTCAGCAGCTGCCGCCAATA
ATTTTTCATTTTCTTGACAACTTCTTCTGAGGGGACGTTATCACTCTTCCCTCTATTTTTATCGGATCTT
GTCAACACTTTATTATCAATAGAATCATCTTTGAGAAAAGACTGGGGCACGATATGATCCACGTCGTAGT
CGGAGAGCCGATTGATGTCCAGTTCCTGATCCACGTACATGTCCCTGCCGTTCTGCAGGTAGTACAGGTA
GAGCTTCTCATTCTGAAGCTGGGTGTTTTCAACTGGGTGTTCCTTAAGGATTTGGGACCCCAGTTCTTTT
ATACCCTCTTCAATCCTCTTCATCCTTTCCCTACTGTTCTTCTGTCCCTTCTGGGTAGTTTGGTTCTCTC
GGGCCATCTCGATAACGATATTCTCGGGCTTATGCCTTCCCATTACTTTGACGAGTTCATCCACGACCTT
AACGGTCTGCAGTATTCCCTTTTTGATAGCTGGGCTACCTGCAAGATTAGCGATGTGCTCGTGAAGACTG
TCCCCCTGGCCAGAAACTTGTGCTTTCTGGATGTCCTCCTTAAAGGTGAGAGAGTCATCATGGATCAACT
GCATGAAGTTCCGGTTGGCAAATCCATCGGACTTAAGAAAATCCAGGATTGTCTTTCCACTCTGCTTGTC
TCGGATCCCATTGATCAGTTTTCTTGACAGCCGCCCCCATCCTGTATATCGGCGCCTCTTGAGCTGTTTC
ATGACTTTGTCGTCGAAGAGATGAGCGTAAGTTTTCAAGCGTTCTTCAATCATCTCCCTATCTTCAAACA
ACGTAAGGGTGAGGACAATGTCCTCAAGAATGTCCTCGTTCTCCTCATTGTCCAGGAAGTCCTTGTCTTT
AATGATTTTCAGGAGATCGTGATACGTTCCCAGGGATGCGTTGAAGCGATCCTCCACTCCGCTGATTTCA
ACAGAGTCGAAACATTCAATCTTTTTGAAATAGTCTTCTTTGAGCTGTTTCACGGTAACTTTCCGGTTCG
TCTTGAAGAGGAGGTCCACGATAGCTTTCTTCTGCTCTCCAGACAGGAATGCTGGCTTTCTCATCCCTTC
TGTGACGTATTTGACCTTGGTGAGCTCGTTATAAACTGTGAAGTACTCGTACAGCAGAGAGTGTTTAGGA
AGCACCTTTTCGTTAGGCAGATTTTTATCAAAGTTAGTCATCCTTTCGATGAAGGACTGGGCAGAGGCCC
CCTTATCCACGACTTCCTCGAAGTTCCAGGGAGTGATGGTCTCTTCTGATTTGCGAGTCATCCACGCGAA
TCTGGAATTTCCCCGGGCGAGGGGGCCTACATAGTAGGGTATCCGAAATGTGAGGATTTTCTCAATCTTT
TCCCTGTTATCTTTCAAAAAGGGGTAGAAATCCTCTTGCCGCCTGAGGATAGCGTGCAGTTCGCCCAGGT
GAATCTGGTGGGGGATGCTTCCATTGTCGAAAGTGCGCTGTTTGCGCAACAGATCTTCTCTGTTAAGCTT
TACCAGCAGCTCCTCGGTGCCGTCCATTTTTTCCAAGATGGGCTTAATAAATTTGTAAAATTCCTCCTGG
CTTGCTCCGCCGTCAATGTATCCGGCGTAGCCATTTTTAGACTGATCGAAGAAAATTTCCTTGTACTTCT
CAGGCAGTTGCTGTCTGACAAGGGCCTTCAGCAAAGTCAAGTCTTGGTGGTGCTCATCATAGCGCTTGAT
CATACTAGCGCTCAGCGGAGCTTTGGTGATCTCCGTGTTCACTCGCAGAATATCACTCAGCAGAATGGCG
TCTGACAGGTTCTTTGCCGCCAAAAAAAGGTCTGCGTACTGGTCGCCGATCTGGGCCAGCAGATTGTCGA
GATCATCATCGTAGGTGTCTTTGCTCAGTTGAAGCTTGGCATCTTCGGCCAGGTCGAAGTTAGATTTAAA
GTTGGGGGTCAGCCCGAGTGACAGGGCGATAAGATTACCAAACAGGCCGTTCTTCTTCTCCCCAGGGAGC
TGTGCGATGAGGTTTTCGAGCCGCCGGGATTTGGACAGCCTAGCGCTCAGGATTGCTTTGGCGTCAACTC
CGGATGCGTTGATCGGGTTCTCTTCGAAAAGCTGATTGTAAGTCTGAACCAGTTGGATAAAGAGTTTGTC
GACATCGCTGTTGTCTGGGTTCAGGTCCCCCTCGATGAGGAAGTGTCCCCGAAATTTGATCATATGCGCC
AGCGCGAGATAGATCAACCGCAAGTCAGCCTTATCAGTACTGTCTACAAGCTTCTTCCTCAGATGATATA
TGGTTGGGTACTTTTCATGGTACGCCACCTCGTCCACGATATTGCCAAAGATTGGGTGGCGCTCGTGCTT
TTTATCCTCCTCCACCAAAAAGGACTCCTCCAGCCTATGGAAGAAAGAGTCATCCACCTTAGCCATCTCA
TTACTAAAGATCTCCTGCAGGTAGCAGATCCGATTCTTTCTGCGGGTATATCTGCGCCGTGCTGTTCTTT
TGAGCCGCGTGGCTTCGGCCGTCTCCCCGGAGTCGAACAGGAGGGCGCCAATGAGGTTCTTCTTTATGCT
GTGGCGATCGGTATTGCCCAGAACTTTGAATTTTTTGCTCGGCACCTTGTACTCGTCCGTAATGACGGCC
CAGCCGACGCTGTTTGTGCCGATATCGAGCCCAATGGAGTACTTCTTGTCCATAGTGGCGAATTCTTTGC
CAAAATGATGAGACAGCACAATAACCAGCACGTTGCCCAGGAGCTGTAGGAAAAAGAAGAAGGCATGAAC
ATGGTTAGCAGAGGCTCTAGAGCCGCCGGTCACACGCCAGAAGCCGAACCCCGCCCTGCCCCGTCCCCCC
CGAAGGCAGCCGTCCCCCCGCGGACAGCCCCGAGGCTGGAGAGGGAGAAGGGGACGGCGGCGCGGCGACG
CACGAAGGCCCTCCCCGCCCATTTCCTTCCTGCCGGCGCCGCACCGCTTCGCCCCGCGCCCGCTAGAGGG
GGTGCGGCGGCGCCTCCCAGATTTCGGCTCCGCACAGATTTGGGACAAAGGAAGTCCCTGCGCCCTCTCG
CACGATTACCATAAAAGGCAATGGCTGCGGCTCGCCGCGCCTCGACAGCCGCCGGCACTCCGGGGGCCGC
CGCGCCCCTCCCCCGAGCCCTCCCCGGCCCGAGGCGGCCCCGCCCCGCCCGGCACCCCCACCTGCCGCCA
CCCCCCGCCCGGCACGGCGAGCCCCGCGCCACGCCCCGTACGGAGCCCCGCACCCGAAGCCGGGCCGTGC
TCAGCAACTCGGGGAGGGGGGTGCAGGGGGGGTTGCAGCCCGACCGACGCGCCCACACCCCCTGCTCACC
CCCCCACGCACACACCCCGCACGCAGCCTTTGTTCCCCTCGCAGCCCCCCCCGCACCGCGGGGCACCGCC
CCCGGCCGCGCTCCCCTCGCGCACACTGCGGAGCGCACAAAGCCCCGCGCCGCGCCCGCAGCGCTCACAG
CCGCCGGGCAGCGCGGAGCCGCACGCGGCGCTCCCCACGCACACACACACGCACGCACCCCCCGAGCCGC
TCCCCCCGCACAAAGGGCCCTCCCGGAGCCCCTCAAGGCTTTCACGCAGCCACAGAAAAGAAACAAGCCG
TCATTAAACCAAGCGCTAATTACAGCCCGGAGGAGAAGGGCCGTCCCGCCCGCTCACCTGTGGGAGTAAC
GCGGTCAGTCAGAGCCGGGGCGGGCGGCGCGAGGCGGCGGCGGAGCGGGGCACGGGGCGAAGGCAGCGCG
CAGCGACTCCCGCCCGCCGCGCGCTTCGCTTTTTATAGGGCCGCCGCCGCCGCCGCCTCGCCATAAAAGG
AAACTTTCGGAGCGCGCCGCTCTGATTGGCTGCCGCCGCACCTCTCCGCCTCCCCCCCCCCCCCCCCCCC
CCCCCCCCCCCCCCCCCCCGCCCCCCCCCCCCCCCCCCCCCCCCCCCGCTGCACAAAATAATTAAAAAAT
AAATAAATACAAAATTGGGGGTGGGGAGGGGGGGGAGATGGGGAGAGTGAAGCAGAACGTGGGGCTCACC
TCGACCATGGTAATAGCGATGACTAATACGTAGATGTACTGCCAAGTAGGAAAGTCCCATAAGGTCATGT
ACTGGGCATAATGCCAGGCGGGCCATTTACCGTCATTGACGTCAATAGGGGGCGTACTTGGCATATGATA
CACTTGATGTACTGCCAAGTGGGCAGTTTACCGTAAATACTCCACCCATTGACGTCAATGGAAAGTCCCT
ATTGGCGTTACTATGGGAACATACGTCATTATTGACGTCAATGGGCGGGGGTCGTTGGGCGGTCAGCCAG
GCGGGCCATTTACCGTAAGTTATGTAACGCGGAACTCCATATATGGTCAGTCTAGATGCGAATTCAGGGC
CCATGGAGATCTGGGCCCATGCTAGCATTCTAGTTGATATCTATAACAAGAAAATATATATATAATAAGT
TATCACGTAAGTAGAACATGAAATAACAATATAATTATCGTATGAGTTAAATCTTAAAAGTCACGTAAAA
GATAATCATGCGTCATTTTGACTCACGCGGTCGTTATAGTTCAAAATCAGTGACACTTACCGCATTGACA
AGCACGCCTCACGGGAGCTCCAAGCGGCGACTGAGATGTCCTAAATGCACAGCGACGGATTCGCGCTATT
TAGAAAGAGAGAGCAATATTTCAAGAATGCATGCGTCAATTTTACGCAGACTATCTTTCTAGGGTTAATC
TAGAATGGCGCGCCCCAATTCGCCCTATAGTGAGTCGTATTAATTGGCGGCCGCACGGTTATCCACAGAA
TCAGGGGATAACGCAGGAAAGAACATGTGAGCAAAAGGCCAGCAAAAGGCCAGGAACCGTAAAAAGGCCG
CGTTGCTGGCGTTTTTCCATAGGCTCCGCCCCCCTGACGAGCATCACAAAAATCGACGCTCAAGTCAGAG
GTGGCGAAACCCGACAGGACTATAAAGATACCAGGCGTTTCCCCCTGGAAGCTCCCTCGTGCGCTCTCCT
GTTCCGACCCTGCCGCTTACCGGATACCTGTCCGCCTTTCTCCCTTCGGGAAGCGTGGCGCTTTCTCATA
GCTCACGCTGTAGGTATCTCAGTTCGGTGTAGGTCGTTCGCTCCAAGCTGGGCTGTGTGCACGAACCCCC
CGTTCAGCCCGACCGCTGCGCCTTATCCGGTAACTATCGTCTTGAGTCCAACCCGGTAAGACACGACTTA
TCGCCACTGGCAGCAGCCACTGGTAACAGGATTAGCAGAGCGAGGTATGTAGGCGGTGCTACAGAGTTCT
TGAAGTGGTGGCCTAACTACGGCTACACTAGAAGAACAGTATTTGGTATCTGCGCTCTGCTGAAGCCAGT
TACCTTCGGAAAAAGAGTTGGTAGCTCTTGATCCGGCAAACAAACCACCGCTGGTAGCGGTGGTTTTTTT
GTTTGCAAGCAGCAGATTACGCGCAGAAAAAAAGGATCTCAAGAAGATCCTTTGATCTTTTCTACGGGGT
CTGACGCTCAGTGGAACGAAAACTCACGTTAAGGGATTTTGGTCATGACTGATCCTTCAACTCAGCAAAA
GTTCGATTTATTCAACAAAGCCACGTTGTGTCTCAAAATCTCTGATGTTACATTGCACAAGATAAAAATA
TATCATCATGAACAATAAAACTGTCTGCTTACATAAACAGTAATACAAGGGGTGTTATGAGCCATATTCA
ACGGGAAACGTCTTGCTCCAGGCCGCGATTAAATTCCAACATGGATGCTGATTTATATGGGTATAAATGG
GCTCGCGATAATGTCGGGCAATCAGGTGCGACAATCTATCGATTGTATGGGAAGCCCGATGCGCCAGAGT
TGTTTCTGAAACATGGCAAAGGTAGCGTTGCCAATGATGTTACAGATGAGATGGTCAGACTAAACTGGCT
GACGGAATTTATGCCTCTTCCGACCATCAAGCATTTTATCCGTACTCCTGATGATGCATGGTTACTCACC
ACTGCGATCCCCGGGAAAACAGCATTCCAGGTATTAGAAGAATATCCTGATTCAGGTGAAAATATTGTTG
ATGCGCTGGCAGTGTTCCTGCGCCGGTTGCATTCGATTCCTGTTTGTAATTGTCCTTTTAACAGCGATCG
CGTATTTCGCCTCGCTCAGGCGCAATCACGAATGAATAATGGTTTGGTTGATGCGAGTGATTTTGATGAC
GAGCGTAATGGCTGGCCTGTTGAACAAGTCTGGAAAGAAATGCATAAGCTTTTGCCATTCTCACCGGATT
CAGTCGTCACTCATGGTGATTTCTCACTTGATAACCTTATTTTTGACGAGGGGAAATTAATAGGTTGTAT
TGATGTTGGACGAGTCGGAATCGCAGACCGATACCAGGATCTTGCCATCCTATGGAACTGCCTCGGTGAG
TTTTCTCCTTCATTACAGAAACGGCTTTTTCAAAAATATGGTATTGATAATCCTGATATGAATAAATTGC
AGTTTCATTTGATGCTCGATGAGTTTTTCTAATCAGAATTGGTTAATTGGTTGTAACACGCGGCCGCTCG
GAATTAACCCTCACTAAAGGGAACAAAAGCTGGATTAATTAAGCGGCCGCATACGCGTATACTAGATTAA
CCCTAGAAAGATAATCATATTGTGACGTACGTTAAAGATAATCATGCGTAAAATTGACGCATGTGTTTTA
TCGGTCTGTATATCGAGGTTTATTTATTAATTTGAATAGATATTAAGTTTTATTATATTTACACTTACAT
ACTAATAATAAATTCAACAAACAATTTATTTATGTTTATTTATTTATTAAAAAAAAACAAAAACTCAAAA
TTTCTTCTATAAAGTAACAAAACTTTTAACTAGTATCGATACTCATAGAGCCCACCGCATCCCCAGCATG
CCTGCTATTGTCTTCCCAATCCTCCCCCTTGCTGTCCTGCCCCACCCCACCCCCCAGAATAGAATGACAC
CTACTCAGACAATGCGATGCAATTTCCTCATTTTATTAGGAAAGGACAGTGGGAGTGGCACCTTCCAGGG
TCAAGGAAGGCACGGGGGAGGGGCAAACAACAGATGGCTGGCAACTAGAAGGCACAGTCGAGGCGTCGCT
CGAGTTAGCCCTCCCACACATAACCAGAGGGCAGCAATTCACGAATCCCAACTGCCGTCGGCTGTCCATC
ACTGTCCTTCACTATGGCTTTGATCCCAGGATGCAGATCGAGAAGCACCTGTCGGCACCGTCCGCAGGGG
CTCAAGATGCCCCTGTTCTCATTTCCGATCGCGACGATACAAGTCAGGTTGCCAGCTGCCGCAGCAGCAG
CAGTGCCCAGCACCACGAGTTCTGCACAAGGTCCCCCAGTAAAATGATATACATTGACACCAGTGAAGAT
GCGGCCGTCGCTAGAGAGAGCTGCGCTGGCGACGCTGTAGTCTTCAGAGATGGGGATGCTGTTGATTGTA
GCCGTTGCTCTTTCAATGAGGGTGGATTCTTCTTGAGACAAAGGCTTGGCCATGGTGGCGGATCCCGCGT
CACGACACCTGTGTTCTGGCGGCAAACCCGTTGCGAAAAAGAACGTTCACGGCGACTACTGCACTTATAT
ACGGTTCTCCCCCACCCTCGGGAAAAAGGCGGAGCCAGTACACGACATCACTTTCCCAGTTTACCCCGCG
CCACCTTCTCTAGGCACCGGTTCAATTGCCGACCCCTCCCCCCAACTTCTCGGGGACTGTGGGCGATGTG
CGCTCTGCCCACTGACGGGCACCGGAGCCACTCGAGCCGGCGCCAAAGTGGATCTCTGCTGTCCCTGTAA
TAAACCCGAAAATTTTGAATTTTTGTAATTTGTTTTTGTAATTCTTTAGTTTGTATGTCTGTTGCTATTA
TGTCTACTATTCTTTCCCCTGCACTGTACCCCCCAATCCCCCCTTTTCTTTTAAAATTGTGGATGAATAC
TGCCATTTGTCTCAAGATCTATACGTAGGTACCCCATAGAGCCCACCGCTGTAAGGTTAGTGTGTCCAGC
ATGCAACCTTTCCTTCCTGGATGAGCATCCCTGGAATAGGAGAGCCAGCCTGCCTCCTGCGCTGGCACAG
AGCCCGGTTCCCTAGACAACTGCCTCTCCAAATCTGATGTCCAGCGCCACCTGGTGTCCACATCAAGCAG
ACACAATTAATAGTCAACCTGTTCAGGGTTCGTAACATCTCTGTAACCAGCCCAGCCCTGGGACCGAACC
CCGCGTTTATGAACAAACGACCCAACACCCGTGCGTTTTATTCTGTCTTTTTATTGCCGTCATAGCGCGG
GTTCCTTCCGGTATTGTCTCCTTCCGTGTTTCAGTTAGCCTCCCCCGTTTAAACTCATTACTAACCGGTA
GGGATCGAACCCTTTCACTAGGCATTTCTTTCCCACGGTTCAATATAATCCAATCCCAGATGCGCAAAAA
TTTCTTCTTCACTTTCTGCTTTGAGGAATATCCTCTTGGTCTTGTCATATAAAGCATGGTTATCCAGAAT
CATCTTCCGCTCATGTGTGGCATAGCGCCGGAGGTCTCTCTCAAACTGCCGGGAGCCAGTCCATCCCAAC
AGGGCAAAGGCACGACGCTCGTAGGGGCACAGAACTAAATCCACACGGATGGCCTTCCAGGTCTTTCCTT
CCTGCCAGCTGGACTGGTCACTGTCCACTCTTTGACGAGGCAATTTGAAAATCAGAAAGCACTTTTGAAA
ATGATCAAAAGCCCGAACCTTCCTGCTAGGCAACCTGAGCTTTTCAAATGTTGACTCCACAAGGTCATAA
TATAAAAGTAATCCCTTCTTTTCCCATAAGTTCATCACTTTCTGTAAAAGTTGCTCTTCATCCTCTGTTG
ATCCTGGGCTGGTAATTAAAAAATCTACATCATGCCCCATCTTCTTACCCCTCCGGAACCCTCCTGTCAT
GGTGACGAAAGCATCCGGAAGAAATGCCCAGACAGCCTCTTTAACCAGCACACTGACGGCCTCTGCTTCT
GCCCTGGTCACACAGCTGACAAGGTCTTCATAATACAGAAATCCTGCTTTCTGCATTCGTGTAAATTTCA
GGCTTTTGTCCGACCTTACTTTACTCAGAGTTCTGAAACCCATCCTGAACCACTTCTCAGAAGTCTTCAG
CCCCACTCCAAATACAGAAGTAAAGAGTTTGAAGGATTGATATCGTTCATCATTTAACACAGCTTTAACT
TCAGAACTTTCTCCATCTTCAATAATCTCCTCTATGATACCCTTCACCTTGGACCCCAGGCAGGGAATTC
CTTCTGTGTCCTTCATACTGATGATTGTGAATGGCAGAGATTTCAATACAGAAGCTGCTCTCATAAATGT
CACACAGGAGTCTTCATTTTCTCTAAACTCACAGTTTTCAGCCAGTATATCAAAGGCATCCGTGAATATC
TGGTTACAGTTGTTTAAAGTGGTTCTTCTCTGACACGCATACTGGGAGATCTTTTGTACAGCAATTGGTG
GAGTCTTCGGGGGGCCTGGGTTGGTGCTATCTGAATAGTCTCTTCTCACAACAAGCTGGTGTTTTCCTGT
CATTTCCACCGGTTTCCCTGCTCCTATGCATTCGATCAGCCAGGAGACATCGAGGAGCTCTGGTTGTGAG
CTGACTTGTACTTTCTGTGCTTGA
